>Addgene plasmid #124519 | pM9-4Compln | addgene full sequence | sequence record 242817 | Addgene NGS Result
GCGGCTACAATTAATACATAACCTTATGTATCATACACATACGATTTAGGTGACACTATAGAACCAGATC
CCCCAAGCTTGTTTAAACGAACAGTTGGGAGTCTCTATCCTTCCTTAAAAATTTAATTTTCATTAGTTGC
AGTCACTCCGCTTTGGTTTCACAGTCAGGAATAACACTAGCTCGTCTTCACCATGGATGCCAATCTCGCC
TATTCATGGTGTATAAAAGTTCAACATCCAAAGCTAGAACTTTTGGAAAGAGAAAGAATATCCGAATAGG
GCACGGCGTGCCGTATTGTTGGAGTGGACTAGCAGAAAGTGAGGAAGGCACAGGATGAGTTTTCTCGAGA
CATACCTTCAGCGTCGTCTTCACTGTCACAGTCAACTGACAGTAATCGTTGATCCGGAGAGATTCAAAAT
TCAATCTGTTTGGACCTGGATAAGACACAAGAGCGACATCCTGACATGAACGCCGTAAACAGCAAATCCT
GGTTGAACACGTATCCTTTTGGGGGCCTCCCGCTACGACGCTCGCTCCAGCTGGGGCTTCCTTACTATAC
ACAGCGCGCATATTTCACGGTTGCCAGATGTCAAGACAATTGGTTTATGAAAACGTTTAATATCTCGCAA
CAAGACCTTGAACTTGTCGAAGTCGCAACGGAAAAAATTACGATGCTTTACGAAGACAATAAACATCATG
TCGGAGCAGCAATTCGAACGAAAACGGGAGAAATTATTTCGGCAGTCCATATTGAAGCATACATTGGACG
AGTCACGGTCTGCGCAGAAGCAATTGCAATTGGATCGGCAGTCTCGAATGGACAAAAAGACTTTGACACG
ATTGTCGCAGTCCGACATCCATACTCGGACGAAGTCGATCGATCGATTCGAGTCGTCTCGCCATGCGGAA
TGTGCCGAGAACTTATTTCGGACTACGCACCAGACTGCTTTGTCCTTATTGAAATGAATGGAAAACTTGT
CAAAACGACGATTGAAGAACTTATTCCACTTAAATACACGCGAAATTGAAAACCAGGACTGAACCTTCCT
TAAAAATTTAATTTTCATTAGTTGCAGTCACTCCGCTTTGGTTTCACAGTCAGGAATAACACTAGCTCGT
CTTCACCATGGATGCCAATCTCGCCTATTCATGGTGTATAAAAGTTCAACATCCAAAGCTAGAACTTTTG
GAAAGAGAAAGAATATCCGAATAGGGCACGGCGTGCCGTATTGTTGGAGTGGACTAGCAGAAAGTGAGGA
AGGCACAGGATGAGTTTTCTCGAGGCCGGTCTCCCTATAGTGAGTCGTATTAATTTCGATAAGCCAGGTT
AACCTGCATTAATGAATCGGCCAACGCGCGGGGAGAGGCGGTTTGCGTATTGGGCGCTCTTCCGCTTCCT
CGCTCACTGACTCGCTGCGCTCGGTCGTTCGGCTGCGGCGAGCGGTATCAGCTCACTCAAAGGCGGTAAT
ACGGTTATCCACAGAATCAGGGGATAACGCAGGAAAGAACATGTGAGCAAAAGGCCAGCAAAAGGCCAGG
AACCGTAAAAAGGCCGCGTTGCTGGCGTTTTTCCATAGGCTCCGCCCCCCTGACGAGCATCACAAAAATC
GACGCTCAAGTCAGAGGTGGCGAAACCCGACAGGACTATAAAGATACCAGGCGTTTCCCCCTGGAAGCTC
CCTCGTGCGCTCTCCTGTTCCGACCCTGCCGCTTACCGGATACCTGTCCGCCTTTCTCCCTTCGGGAAGC
GTGGCGCTTTCTCATAGCTCACGCTGTAGGTATCTCAGTTCGGTGTAGGTCGTTCGCTCCAAGCTGGGCT
GTGTGCACGAACCCCCCGTTCAGCCCGACCGCTGCGCCTTATCCGGTAACTATCGTCTTGAGTCCAACCC
GGTAAGACACGACTTATCGCCACTGGCAGCAGCCACTGGTAACAGGATTAGCAGAGCGAGGTATGTAGGC
GGTGCTACAGAGTTCTTGAAGTGGTGGCCTAACTACGGCTACACTAGAAGAACAGTATTTGGTATCTGCG
CTCTGCTGAAGCCAGTTACCTTCGGAAAAAGAGTTGGTAGCTCTTGATCCGGCAAACAAACCACCGCTGG
TAGCGGTGGTTTTTTTGTTTGCAAGCAGCAGATTACGCGCAGAAAAAAAGGATCTCAAGAAGATCCTTTG
ATCTTTTCTACGGGGTCTGACGCTCAGTGGAACGAAAACTCACGTTAAGGGATTTTGGTCATGAGATTAT
CAAAAAGGATCTTCACCTAGATCCTTTTAAATTAAAAATGAAGTTTTAAATCAATCTAAAGTATATATGA
GTAAACTTGGTCTGACAGTTACCAATGCTTAATCAGTGAGGCACCTATCTCAGCGATCTGTCTATTTCGT
TCATCCATAGTTGCCTGACTCCCCGTCGTGTAGATAACTACGATACGGGAGGGCTTACCATCTGGCCCCA
GTGCTGCAATGATACCGCGAGACCCACGCTCACCGGCTCCAGATTTATCAGCAATAAACCAGCCAGCCGG
AAGGGCCGAGCGCAGAAGTGGTCCTGCAACTTTATCCGCCTCCATCCAGTCTATTAATTGTTGCCGGGAA
GCTAGAGTAAGTAGTTCGCCAGTTAATAGTTTGCGCAACGTTGTTGCCATTGCTACAGGCATCGTGGTGT
CACGCTCGTCGTTTGGTATGGCTTCATTCAGCTCCGGTTCCCAACGATCAAGGCGAGTTACATGATCCCC
CATGTTGTGCAAAAAAGCGGTTAGCTCCTTCGGTCCTCCGATCGTTGTCAGAAGTAAGTTGGCCGCAGTG
TTATCACTCATGGTTATGGCAGCACTGCATAATTCTCTTACTGTCATGCCATCCGTAAGATGCTTTTCTG
TGACTGGTGAGTACTCAACCAAGTCATTCTGAGAATAGTGTATGCGGCGACCGAGTTGCTCTTGCCCGGC
GTCAATACGGGATAATACCGCGCCACATAGCAGAACTTTAAAAGTGCTCATCATTGGAAAACGTTCTTCG
GGGCGAAAACTCTCAAGGATCTTACCGCTGTTGAGATCCAGTTCGATGTAACCCACTCGTGCACCCAACT
GATCTTCAGCATCTTTTACTTTCACCAGCGTTTCTGGGTGAGCAAAAACAGGAAGGCAAAATGCCGCAAA
AAAGGGAATAAGGGCGACACGGAAATGTTGAATACTCATACTCTTCCTTTTTCAATATTATTGAAGCATT
TATCAGGGTTATTGTCTCATGAGCGGATACATATTTGAATGTATTTAGAAAAATAAACAAATAGGGGTTC
CGCGCACATTTCCCCGAAAAGTGCCACCTGACGTCTAAGAAACCATTATTATCATGACATTAACCTATAA
AAATAGGCGTATCACGAGGCCCTTTCGTCTCGCGCGTTTCGGTGATGACGGTGAAAACCTCTGACACATG
CAGCTCCCGGAGACGGTCACAGCTTGTCTGTAAGCGGATGCCGGGAGCAGACAAGCCCGTCAGGGCGCGT
CAGCGGGTGTTGGCGGGTGTCGGGGCTGGCTTAACTATGCGGCATCAGAGCAGATTGTACTGAGAGTGCA
CCATATGGACATATTGTCGTTAGAAC
Features (pLannotate 1.2.2; 9 found; start..end, strand, type, name):
     44..62      +  promoter       SP6 promoter: promoter for bacteriophage SP6 RNA polymerase
    607..1026    +  CDS            bsr: BSR_BACCE - Experimental evidence at protein level: Swiss-Prot protein existence level 1. Catalyzes the deamination of the cytosine moiety of the antibiotics blasticidin S, cytomycin and acetylblasticidin S. From Bacillus cereus.
   1294..1312    -  promoter       T7 promoter: promoter for bacteriophage T7 RNA polymerase
   1334..1387    -  CDS            lacI (fragment): lac repressor; lacI; The lac repressor binds to the lac operator to inhibit transcription in E. coli. This inhibition can be relieved by adding lactose or isopropyl-β-D-thiogalactopyranoside (IPTG).
   1570..2158    -  rep_origin     ori: high-copy-number ColE1/pMB1/pBR322/pUC origin of replication
   2329..3189    -  CDS            AmpR: β-lactamase; bla; confers resistance to ampicillin, carbenicillin, and related antibiotics
   3190..3294    -  promoter       AmpR promoter: bla
   3389..3424    +  CDS            rop (fragment): Rop protein, which maintains plasmids at low copy number; rop
   3526..3577    +  misc_feature   bom (fragment): basis of mobility region from pBR322
