[The description below was written by a language model from this plasmid's Addgene catalogue record and pLannotate feature annotations shown in this document.]
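Description:
pM9-4Compln is an empty-backbone transformation vector of about 3.6 kb for the marine diatom Phaeodactylum tricornutum, designed for genetic complementation experiments. It is maintained in E. coli as a high-copy plasmid through a ColE1/pUC-type origin of replication. Selection in bacteria relies on the β-lactamase (AmpR) gene, driven by its own promoter, which confers ampicillin resistance. Short fragments of lacI, rop and the pBR322 bom region also appear in the annotation. They are too small to be functional and are best read as leftovers from ancestral cloning vectors.

According to the record, the vector was derived from pPha-T1 by replacing that plasmid's bleomycin resistance gene with a blasticidin-S deaminase gene, and the depositor also describes it as a modified version of pPTbsr. The feature table confirms a complete bsr coding sequence of Bacillus cereus origin, whose product deaminates and so inactivates blasticidin S, allowing selection of diatom transformants on that antibiotic. The catalogue lists fcpB, a diatom fucoxanthin chlorophyll-binding protein gene promoter, as the promoter. It was not picked up by the automated annotation, so its position and its relationship to bsr cannot be confirmed from the table, though unannotated sequence lies on both sides of the marker. SP6 and T7 phage promoters flank the bsr region, facing inward.

No insert is present, and genes of interest are introduced by restriction enzyme cloning. The associated work concerns restoring PtAUREO1a in TALEN knockout strains. A blasticidin marker would suit strains in which another resistance marker is already in use, although the record does not state this rationale.
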