Addgene plasmid #124519: pM9-4Compln
Purpose: (Empty Backbone) complementation Vector for Phaeodactylum tricornutum
Depositing lab: Peter Kroth. Depositing organization: Universitaet Konstanz. Publication: A strategy to complement PtAUREO1a in TALEN knockout strains of Phaeodactylum tricornutum. Madhuri S, Río Bártulos C, Serif M, Lepetit B, Kroth PG.. Algal Research 2019 May;39:101469 10.1016/j.algal.2019.101469.
Backbone
  Vector backbone: pM9-4Compln
  Backbone size (bp): 3599
  Modifications to backbone: Exchange of the bleomycin resistance gene of pPha-T1 to Blasticidin-S deaminase gene
  Vector type: Vector for Phaeodactylum tricornutum
  Promoter: fcpB
  Selectable markers: Blasticidin
Growth in bacteria
  Bacterial resistance: Ampicillin, 100 μg/mL
  Growth temperature: 37°C
  Growth strain: DH5alpha
  Copy number: High Copy
Gene/Insert
  Cloning method: Restriction Enzyme
Terms and licenses: Academic/Nonprofit Terms; Industry Terms: Not Available to Industry
Depositor comments: This is a modify vector compared to pPTbsr
How to cite: pM9-4Compln was a gift from Peter Kroth (Addgene plasmid # 124519 ; http://n2t.net/addgene:124519 ; RRID:Addgene_124519)
